Addgene plasmid #18211: T4 Lysozyme I3P
Depositing lab: Brian Matthews. Depositing organization: University of Oregon.
Backbone
  Vector backbone: pHS1403
  Backbone size w/o insert (bp): 5000
  Vector type: Bacterial Expression
Growth in bacteria
  Bacterial resistance: Ampicillin, 100 μg/mL
  Growth temperature: 37°C
  Growth strain: DH5alpha
  Copy number: High Copy
Gene/Insert
  Gene/Insert name: T4 Lysozyme (alt name: 1013P)
  Species: Bacteriophage T4
  Insert size (bp): 600
  Mutation: I3P
  GenBank ID: NP_049736
  Entrez Gene: e (a.k.a. T4p123)
  Cloning method: Restriction Enzyme; 5′ cloning site BamHI (not destroyed); 3′ cloning site HindIII (not destroyed)
  Sequencing primers: 5′ na; 3′ GGCGTATCACGAGGCCC
Terms and licenses: Academic/Nonprofit Terms; Industry Terms: Not Available to Industry
Depositor comments: The BamHI site is 27 bp from the ATG and the HindIII site is 115 bp from the stop.
How to cite: T4 Lysozyme I3P was a gift from Brian Matthews (Addgene plasmid # 18211 ; http://n2t.net/addgene:18211 ; RRID:Addgene_18211)
