[The description below was written by a language model from this plasmid's Addgene catalogue record.]
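Description:
T4 Lysozyme I3P is a bacterial expression plasmid built on the pHS1403 backbone (about 5 kb without insert) that carries the bacteriophage T4 lysozyme gene (gene e) bearing a single point mutation, I3P, which replaces the isoleucine at position 3 with proline. The plasmid is maintained in E. coli as a high-copy construct under ampicillin selection. The record does not state the origin of replication, the promoter driving expression, or any other regulatory elements of pHS1403, and no feature table is available to fill in those details. No fusion tags or reporters are recorded.

The insert of roughly 600 bp was cloned by restriction digestion between a 5′ BamHI site and a 3′ HindIII site, both of which remain intact, so the lysozyme cassette can be excised or moved to another vector. According to the depositor's notes, the BamHI site lies 27 bp from the start codon and the HindIII site 115 bp from the stop codon, meaning the fragment includes short flanking untranslated regions on either side of the coding sequence.

T4 lysozyme is a small, well-behaved enzyme that hydrolyses bacterial cell wall peptidoglycan, and it has long served as a model protein for studying how individual amino acid substitutions affect folding, stability and structure. The record does not spell out an intended purpose, but a single-site variant in a bacterial expression vector is consistent with producing the mutant protein in E. coli for such biophysical or structural comparison with the wild-type enzyme. Distribution is limited to academic and nonprofit users.
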