>Addgene plasmid #18211 | T4 Lysozyme I3P | addgene partial sequence | sequence record 23998 | 3primeUP
ANTGAAAAGCCCGCTCATTAGGCGGGCTCAGATCTGCTCATGTTTGACAGCTTATCATCGATAAGCTTCG
GCAATAAATTCTTGATATGTTTTCATATGTTTCCTTTAAATATTTTAATTAGTAATTGTCTATTCAAGTA
ATTGTGAATATACTATCACAATTCCAAGAGAAAGTAAACAGCTTTATAGATTTTTATACGCGTCCCAAGT
GCCAGTTCTAAACGTTGTAATGACTCGTTTTGCGCGATTAGGTGTTTGATTATACCATCTACTTTTAGCT
AAGTTAACTGCTGCTTCATCCCAGCGTTTTTGTTGAAGCATACGTAAAGAGTTAGTAAATCCTGCCACAC
CGGTTTCTCCCATTTGGAAAACCATATTAATCAATGCACAGCGACGAACCGCATCAAGAGAATCATAAAC
CGGTTTTAATTTAGCATTTCTCAGAATTCCGCGAACAGCAGCATCAACATCCTGATTAAAGAGTTTTTCA
GCCTCATCTTTTGTAATTACACCATTGCAATTACGCCCAATAGCTTTATCTAATTCAGATTTAGCAGCAT
TAAGTGATGGACTTTTTGTAAGCAAATGACCGATGCCAATAGTGTAATAGCCTTCTGTGTCTTTATAGAT
TTTAAGTCTAAGACCTTCATCTATACGTAACATTTCAAATGGATTCATAATACCTCCTAAGCATCGATGG
ATCCTGTTTCCTGTGTGAAATTGTTATCCGCTCACAATTCCACACATTATACGAGCCGATGATANTGTCA
CAGGGGAGGGAGAGCCCGCAANGGAANCNGANCAGGNCNANNGTTCTGGGAATGTANCGCCCATCNCCAT
AACNGCGGAGCN
